Addgene plasmid #35140: GFP-Rab5CA (Q79L)
Depositing lab: Sergio Grinstein. Publication: Recruitment of OCRL and Inpp5B to phagosomes by Rab5 and APPL1 depletes phosphoinositides and attenuates Akt signaling. Bohdanowicz M, Balkin DM, De Camilli P, Grinstein S. Mol Biol Cell. 2012 Jan;23(1):176-87. Epub 2011 Nov 9. 10.1091/mbc.E11-06-0489 PubMed 22072788.
Backbone
  Vector backbone: pEGFP-C1
  Backbone manufacturer: Clontech
  Backbone size w/o insert (bp): 4700
  Vector type: Mammalian Expression
  Selectable markers: Neomycin (select with G418)
Growth in bacteria
  Bacterial resistance: Kanamycin, 50 μg/mL
  Growth temperature: 37°C
  Growth strain: DH5alpha
  Copy number: High Copy
Gene/Insert
  Gene/Insert name: Rab5a
  Species: H. sapiens (human)
  Mutation: Constitutively Active- Q79L
  Entrez Gene: RAB5A (a.k.a. RAB5)
  Promoter: CMV
  Tag / fusion protein: EGFP (N terminal on backbone)
  Cloning method: Restriction Enzyme; 5′ cloning site HindIII (unknown if destroyed); 3′ cloning site BamHI (unknown if destroyed)
  Sequencing primers: 5′ EGFP-C
Terms and licenses: Academic/Nonprofit Terms; Industry Terms: Not Available to Industry
How to cite: GFP-Rab5CA (Q79L) was a gift from Sergio Grinstein (Addgene plasmid # 35140 ; http://n2t.net/addgene:35140 ; RRID:Addgene_35140)
