[The description below was written by a language model from this plasmid's Addgene catalogue record, the feature table of its GenBank file and pLannotate feature annotations shown in this document.]
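Description:
GFP-Rab5CA (Q79L) is a mammalian expression plasmid built on the Clontech pEGFP-C1 backbone. It encodes human RAB5A carrying the Q79L substitution, fused at its N terminus to EGFP. The assembled sequence is 5,349 nt. The CMV immediate early enhancer and promoter drive the EGFP coding sequence, which runs through a short remnant of the multiple cloning site into the RAB5A open reading frame, inserted between HindIII and BamHI. An SV40 polyadenylation signal terminates the transcript. RAB5A is a small GTPase that cycles between GTP-bound active and GDP-bound inactive states and recruits effectors to membranes to control vesicle formation, movement, tethering and fusion. The record describes Q79L as a constitutively active mutation, so the fusion serves as a fluorescent, persistently active form of Rab5.

The plasmid is propagated in E. coli from a high-copy ColE1/pUC-type origin and also carries an f1 phage origin. A single Tn5 aminoglycoside phosphotransferase gene (NeoR/KanR) provides both selections. A bacterial bla-type promoter expresses it for kanamycin resistance, and the SV40 enhancer and early promoter expresses it in mammalian cells for G418 selection, with an HSV TK polyadenylation signal downstream. The short annotated fragments of SV40 large T antigen, ble and bGH poly(A) are probably backbone remnants or partial annotation matches rather than functional parts.

The associated publication concerns recruitment of the phosphoinositide phosphatases OCRL and Inpp5B to phagosomes by Rab5 and APPL1, which suggests use in imaging and perturbing Rab5-dependent trafficking and signalling in transfected cells. The separate GenBank record covers only an 881 bp partial read annotated with a single sequencing primer site, and it adds no further feature information.
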