Features (pLannotate 1.2.2; 15 found; start..end, strand, type, name):
     61..364     +  enhancer       CMV enhancer: human cytomegalovirus immediate early enhancer
    365..568     +  promoter       CMV promoter: human cytomegalovirus (CMV) immediate early promoter
    613..1329    +  CDS            EGFP: EGFP is a basic (constitutively fluorescent) green fluorescent protein published in 1996, derived from Aequorea victoria. It is reported to be a rapidly-maturing weak dimer with moderate acid sensitivity.
   1330..1358    +  misc_feature   MCS (fragment): multiple cloning site
   1360..2004    +  CDS            RAB5A: RAB5A_HUMAN - Also known as RAB5. Experimental evidence at protein level: Swiss-Prot protein existence level 1. Small GTPase which cycles between active GTP-bound and inactive GDP-bound states. In its active state, binds to a variety of effector proteins to regulate cellular responses such as of intracellular membrane trafficking, from the formation of transport vesicles to their fusion with membranes. Active GTP-bound form is able to recruit to membranes different sets of downstream effectors directly responsible for vesicle formation, movement, tethering and fusion. RAB5A is required for the
   2030..2114    +  CDS            large T antigen (fragment): large T antigen from SV40 (simian virus 40)
   2137..2258    +  polyA_signal   SV40 poly(A) signal: SV40 polyadenylation signal
   2292..2720    -  rep_origin     f1 ori (sequence partly withheld): f1 bacteriophage origin of replication; arrow indicates direction of (+) strand synthesis
   2747..2851    +  promoter       AmpR promoter: bla
   2853..3210    +  promoter       SV40 promoter: SV40 enhancer and early promoter
   3245..4039    +  CDS            NeoR/KanR: aminoglycoside phosphotransferase from Tn5; aph(3')-II (or nptII); confers resistance to neomycin, kanamycin, and G418 (Geneticin®)
   4060..4212    +  CDS            ble (fragment): BLE_KLEPN - Experimental evidence at protein level: Swiss-Prot protein existence level 1. Binding protein with a strong affinity to the bleomycin family of antibiotics. Binds to CL990; an antimitotic-antibiotic compound. From Klebsiella pneumoniae.
   4271..4318    +  polyA_signal   HSV TK poly(A) signal: herpes simplex virus thymidine kinase polyadenylation signal (Cole and Stacy, 1985)
   4409..4425    -  polyA_signal   bGH poly(A) signal (fragment): bovine growth hormone polyadenylation signal
   4647..5235    +  rep_origin     ori: high-copy-number ColE1/pMB1/pBR322/pUC origin of replication
>Addgene plasmid #35140 | GFP-Rab5CA (Q79L) | addgene full sequence | sequence record 243300 | Addgene Assembled Full Sequence
TAGTTATTAATAGTAATCAATTACGGGGTCATTAGTTCATAGCCCATATATGGAGTTCCGCGTTACATAA
CTTACGGTAAATGGCCCGCCTGGCTGACCGCCCAACGACCCCCGCCCATTGACGTCAATAATGACGTATG
TTCCCATAGTAACGCCAATAGGGACTTTCCATTGACGTCAATGGGTGGAGTATTTACGGTAAACTGCCCA
CTTGGCAGTACATCAAGTGTATCATATGCCAAGTACGCCCCCTATTGACGTCAATGACGGTAAATGGCCC
GCCTGGCATTATGCCCAGTACATGACCTTATGGGACTTTCCTACTTGGCAGTACATCTACGTATTAGTCA
TCGCTATTACCATGGTGATGCGGTTTTGGCAGTACATCAATGGGCGTGGATAGCGGTTTGACTCACGGGG
ATTTCCAAGTCTCCACCCCATTGACGTCAATGGGAGTTTGTTTTGGCACCAAAATCAACGGGACTTTCCA
AAATGTCGTAACAACTCCGCCCCATTGACGCAAATGGGCGGTAGGCGTGTACGGTGGGAGGTCTATATAA
GCAGAGCTGGTTTAGTGAACCGTCAGATCCGCTAGCGCTACCGGTCGCCACCATGGTGAGCAAGGGCGAG
GAGCTGTTCACCGGGGTGGTGCCCATCCTGGTCGAGCTGGACGGCGACGTAAACGGCCACAAGTTCAGCG
TGTCCGGCGAGGGCGAGGGCGATGCCACCTACGGCAAGCTGACCCTGAAGTTCATCTGCACCACCGGCAA
GCTGCCCGTGCCCTGGCCCACCCTCGTGACCACCCTGACCTACGGCGTGCAGTGCTTCAGCCGCTACCCC
GACCACATGAAGCAGCACGACTTCTTCAAGTCCGCCATGCCCGAAGGCTACGTCCAGGAGCGCACCATCT
TCTTCAAGGACGACGGCAACTACAAGACCCGCGCCGAGGTGAAGTTCGAGGGCGACACCCTGGTGAACCG
CATCGAGCTGAAGGGCATCGACTTCAAGGAGGACGGCAACATCCTGGGGCACAAGCTGGAGTACAACTAC
AACAGCCACAACGTCTATATCATGGCCGACAAGCAGAAGAACGGCATCAAGGTGAACTTCAAGATCCGCC
ACAACATCGAGGACGGCAGCGTGCAGCTCGCCGACCACTACCAGCAGAACACCCCCATCGGCGACGGCCC
CGTGCTGCTGCCCGACAACCACTACCTGAGCACCCAGTCCGCCCTGAGCAAAGACCCCAACGAGAAGCGC
GATCACATGGTCCTGCTGGAGTTCGTGACCGCCGCCGGGATCACTCTCGGCATGGACGAGCTGTACAAGT
CCGGACTCAGATCTCGAGCTCAAGCTTCTATGGCTAGTCGAGGCGCAACAAGACCCAACGGGCCAAATAC
TGGAAATAAAATATGCCAGTTCAAACTAGTACTTCTGGGAGAGTCCGCTGTTGGCAAATCAAGCCTAGTG
CTTCGTTTTGTGAAAGGCCAATTTCATGAATTTCAAGAGAGTACCATTGGGGCTGCTTTTCTAACCCAAA
CTGTATGTCTTGATGACACTACAGTAAAGTTTGAAATATGGGATACAGCTGGTCTCGAACGATACCATAG
CCTAGCACCAATGTACTACAGAGGAGCACAAGCAGCCATAGTTGTATATGATATCACAAATGAGGAGTCC
TTTGCAAGAGCAAAAAATTGGGTTAAAGAACTTCAGAGGCAAGCAAGTCCTAACATTGTAATAGCTTTAT
CGGGAAACAAGGCCGACCTAGCAAATAAAAGAGCAGTAGATTTCCAGGAAGCACAGTCCTATGCAGATGA
CAATAGTTTATTATTCATGGAGACATCCGCTAAAACATCAATGAATGTAAATGAAATATTCATGGCAATA
GCTAAAAAATTGCCAAAGAATGAACCACAAAATCCAGGAGCAAATTCTGCCAGAGGAAGAGGAGTAGACC
TTACCGAACCCACACAACCAACCAGGAATCAGTGTTGTAGTAACTGAGGATCCACCGGATCTAGATAACT
GATCATAATCAGCCATACCACATTTGTAGAGGTTTTACTTGCTTTAAAAAACCTCCCACACCTCCCCCTG
AACCTGAAACATAAAATGAATGCAATTGTTGTTGTTAACTTGTTTATTGCAGCTTATAATGGTTACAAAT
AAAGCAATAGCATCACAAATTTCACAAATAAAGCATTTTTTTCACTGCATTCTAGTTGTGGTTTGTCCAA
ACTCATCAATGTATCTTAACGCGTAAATTGTAAGCGTTAATATTTTGTTAAAATTCGCGTTAAATTTTTG
TTAAATCAGCTCATTTTTTAACCAATAGGCCGAAATCGGCAAAATCCCTTATAAATCAAAAGAATAGACC
GAGATAGGGT
[37 nt withheld, positions 2391-2427]
AAAGAACGTGGACTCCAACGTCAAAGG
[49 nt withheld, positions 2455-2503]
T
[91 nt withheld, positions 2505-2595]
G
[124 nt withheld, positions 2597-2720]
CAGGTGGCACTTTTCGGGGAAATGTGCGCGGAACCCCTATTTGTTTATTTTTCTAAATACATTCAAATAT
GTATCCGCTCATGAGACAATAACCCTGATAAATGCTTCAATAATATTGAAAAAGGAAGAGTCCTGAGGCG
GAAAGAACCAGCTGTGGAATGTGTGTCAGTTAGGGTGTGGAAAGTCCCCAGGCTCCCCAGCAGGCAGAAG
TATGCAAAGCATGCATCTCAATTAGTCAGCAACCAGGTGTGGAAAGTCCCCAGGCTCCCCAGCAGGCAGA
AGTATGCAAAGCATGCATCTCAATTAGTCAGCAACCATAGTCCCGCCCCTAACTCCGCCCATCCCGCCCC
TAACTCCGCCCAGTTCCGCCCATTCTCCGCCCCATGGCTGACTAATTTTTTTTATTTATGCAGAGGCCGA
GGCCGCCTCGGCCTCTGAGCTATTCCAGAAGTAGTGAGGAGGCTTTTTTGGAGGCCTAGGCTTTTGCAAA
GATCGATCAAGAGACAGGATGAGGATCGTTTCGCATGATTGAACAAGATGGATTGCACGCAGGTTCTCCG
GCCGCTTGGGTGGAGAGGCTATTCGGCTATGACTGGGCACAACAGACAATCGGCTGCTCTGATGCCGCCG
TGTTCCGGCTGTCAGCGCAGGGGCGCCCGGTTCTTTTTGTCAAGACCGACCTGTCCGGTGCCCTGAATGA
ACTGCAAGACGAGGCAGCGCGGCTATCGTGGCTGGCCACGACGGGCGTTCCTTGCGCAGCTGTGCTCGAC
GTTGTCACTGAAGCGGGAAGGGACTGGCTGCTATTGGGCGAAGTGCCGGGGCAGGATCTCCTGTCATCTC
ACCTTGCTCCTGCCGAGAAAGTATCCATCATGGCTGATGCAATGCGGCGGCTGCATACGCTTGATCCGGC
TACCTGCCCATTCGACCACCAAGCGAAACATCGCATCGAGCGAGCACGTACTCGGATGGAAGCCGGTCTT
GTCGATCAGGATGATCTGGACGAAGAGCATCAGGGGCTCGCGCCAGCCGAACTGTTCGCCAGGCTCAAGG
CGAGCATGCCCGACGGCGAGGATCTCGTCGTGACCCATGGCGATGCCTGCTTGCCGAATATCATGGTGGA
AAATGGCCGCTTTTCTGGATTCATCGACTGTGGCCGGCTGGGTGTGGCGGACCGCTATCAGGACATAGCG
TTGGCTACCCGTGATATTGCTGAAGAGCTTGGCGGCGAATGGGCTGACCGCTTCCTCGTGCTTTACGGTA
TCGCCGCTCCCGATTCGCAGCGCATCGCCTTCTATCGCCTTCTTGACGAGTTCTTCTGAGCGGGACTCTG
GGGTTCGAAATGACCGACCAAGCGACGCCCAACCTGCCATCACGAGATTTCGATTCCACCGCCGCCTTCT
ATGAAAGGTTGGGCTTCGGAATCGTTTTCCGGGACGCCGGCTGGATGATCCTCCAGCGCGGGGATCTCAT
GCTGGAGTTCTTCGCCCACCCTAGGGGGAGGCTAACTGAAACACGGAAGGAGACAATACCGGAAGGAACC
CGCGCTATGACGGCAATAAAAAGACAGAATAAAACGCACGGTGTTGGGTCGTTTGTTCATAAACGCGGGG
TTCGGTCCCAGGGCTGGCACTCTGTCGATACCCCACCGAGACCCCATTGGGGCCAATACGCCCGCGTTTC
TTCCTTTTCCCCACCCCACCCCCCAAGTTCGGGTGAAGGCCCAGGGCTCGCAGCCAACGTCGGGGCGGCA
GGCCCTGCCATAGCCTCAGGTTACTCATATATACTTTAGATTGATTTAAAACTTCATTTTTAATTTAAAA
GGATCTAGGTGAAGATCCTTTTTGATAATCTCATGACCAAAATCCCTTAACGTGAGTTTTCGTTCCACTG
AGCGTCAGACCCCGTAGAAAAGATCAAAGGATCTTCTTGAGATCCTTTTTTTCTGCGCGTAATCTGCTGC
TTGCAAACAAAAAAACCACCGCTACCAGCGGTGGTTTGTTTGCCGGATCAAGAGCTACCAACTCTTTTTC
CGAAGGTAACTGGCTTCAGCAGAGCGCAGATACCAAATACTGTCCTTCTAGTGTAGCCGTAGTTAGGCCA
CCACTTCAAGAACTCTGTAGCACCGCCTACATACCTCGCTCTGCTAATCCTGTTACCAGTGGCTGCTGCC
AGTGGCGATAAGTCGTGTCTTACCGGGTTGGACTCAAGACGATAGTTACCGGATAAGGCGCAGCGGTCGG
GCTGAACGGGGGGTTCGTGCACACAGCCCAGCTTGGAGCGAACGACCTACACCGAACTGAGATACCTACA
GCGTGAGCTATGAGAAAGCGCCACGCTTCCCGAAGGGAGAAAGGCGGACAGGTATCCGGTAAGCGGCAGG
GTCGGAACAGGAGAGCGCACGAGGGAGCTTCCAGGGGGAAACGCCTGGTATCTTTATAGTCCTGTCGGGT
TTCGCCACCTCTGACTTGAGCGTCGATTTTTGTGATGCTCGTCAGGGGGGCGGAGCCTATGGAAAAACGC
CAGCAACGCGGCCTTTTTACGGTTCCTGGCCTTTTGCTGGCCTTTTGCTCACATGTTCTTTCCTGCGTTA
TCCCCTGATTCTGTGGATAACCGTATTACCGCCATGCAT
