LOCUS       Exported 881 bp ds-DNA linear SYN 17-MAY-2021
DEFINITION  synthetic linear DNA
ACCESSION   .
VERSION     .
KEYWORDS    GFP-Rab5CA (Q79L)
SOURCE      synthetic DNA construct
  ORGANISM  synthetic DNA construct
REFERENCE   1 (bases 1 to 881)
  AUTHORS   Bohdanowicz M, Balkin DM, De Camilli P, Grinstein S
  TITLE     Recruitment of OCRL and Inpp5B to phagosomes by Rab5 and APPL1
            depletes phosphoinositides and attenuates Akt signaling.
  JOURNAL   Mol Biol Cell. 2012 Jan;23(1):176-87. Epub 2011 Nov 9.
  PUBMED    22072788
REFERENCE   2 (bases 1 to 881)
  AUTHORS   .
  TITLE     Direct Submission
  JOURNAL   Exported May 17, 2021 from SnapGene Server 1.1.58
            http://www.snapgene.com
FEATURES             Location/Qualifiers
     source          1..881
                     /organism="synthetic DNA construct"
                     /mol_type="other DNA"
     primer_bind     complement(844..863)
                     /label=SV40pA-R
                     /note="SV40 polyA, reverse primer"
ORIGIN
        1 ccggactcag atctcgagct caagcttcta tggctagtcg aggcgcaaca agacccaacg
       61 ggccaaatac tggaaataaa atatgccagt tcaaactagt acttctggga gagtccgctg
      121 ttggcaaatc aagcctagtg cttcgttttg tgaaaggcca atttcatgaa tttcaagaga
      181 gtaccattgg ggctgctttt ctaacccaaa ctgtatgtct tgatgacact acagtaaagt
      241 ttgaaatatg ggatacagct ggtctcgaac gataccatag cctagcacca atgtactaca
      301 gaggagcaca agcagccata gttgtatatg atatcacaaa tgaggagtcc tttgcaagag
      361 caaaaaattg ggttaaagaa cttcagaggc aagcaagtcc taacattgta atagctttat
      421 cgggaaacaa ggccgaccta gcaaataaaa gagcagtaga tttccaggaa gcacagtcct
      481 atgcagatga caatagttta ttattcatgg agacatccgc taaaacatca atgaatgtaa
      541 atgaaatatt catggcaata gctaaaaaat tgccaaagaa tgaaccacaa aatccaggag
      601 caaattctgc cagaggaaga ggagtagacc ttaccgaacc cacacaacca accaggaatc
      661 agtgttgtag taactgagga tccaccggat ctagataact gatcataatc agccatacca
      721 catttgtaga ggttttactt gctttaaaaa acctcccaca cctccccctg aacctgaaac
      781 ataaaatgaa tgcaattgtt gttgttaact tgtttattgc agcttataat ggttacaaat
      841 aaagcaatag catcacaaat ttcacaaata aagcattttt t
//
